>Addgene plasmid #108684 | CAA 659 | addgene full sequence | sequence record 211622 | Addgene NGS Result
GTCACGACGTTGTAAAACGACGGCCAGTGAATTCGGTAACACGCATATGTAATACGACTCACTATAGGAA
ACAACAACAACAACAACAACAACAACAACAACAACAACAAGAATTGCCATCTTGGCAATTCCAACAACAA
CAACAAAAAATGAGAGAACAACAACAACAACAACAACAACAACAACAACAACAACAACAACAACAACAAC
AACAACAACAACAACAACAACAACAACAACAACAACAACAACAACAACAACAACAACAACAACAACAACA
ACAACAACAACAACAACAACAACAACAACAACAACAACAACAACAACAACAACAAATATTAAGCTTGTTG
TTGTTGTTGTTGTTGTTGAACAACAACAACAACAACAACAACAACAAATATTAAGCTTGGCGTAATCATG
GTCATAGCTGTTTCCTGTGTGAAATTGTTATCCGCTCACAATTCCACACAACATACGAGCCGGAAGCATA
AAGTGTAAAGCCTGGGGTGCCTAATGAGTGAGCTAACTCACATTAATTGCGTTGCGCTCACTGCCCGCTT
TCCAGTCGGGAAACCTGTCGTGCCAGCTGCATTAATGAATCGGCCAACGCGCGGGGAGAGGCGGTTTGCG
TATTGGGCGCTCTTCCGCTTCCTCGCTCACTGACTCGCTGCGCTCGGTCGTTCGGCTGCGGCGAGCGGTA
TCAGCTCACTCAAAGGCGGTAATACGGTTATCCACAGAATCAGGGGATAACGCAGGAAAGAACATGTGAG
CAAAAGGCCAGCAAAAGGCCAGGAACCGTAAAAAGGCCGCGTTGCTGGCGTTTTTCCATAGGCTCCGCCC
CCCTGACGAGCATCACAAAAATCGACGCTCAAGTCAGAGGTGGCGAAACCCGACAGGACTATAAAGATAC
CAGGCGTTTCCCCCTGGAAGCTCCCTCGTGCGCTCTCCTGTTCCGACCCTGCCGCTTACCGGATACCTGT
CCGCCTTTCTCCCTTCGGGAAGCGTGGCGCTTTCTCATAGCTCACGCTGTAGGTATCTCAGTTCGGTGTA
GGTCGTTCGCTCCAAGCTGGGCTGTGTGCACGAACCCCCCGTTCAGCCCGACCGCTGCGCCTTATCCGGT
AACTATCGTCTTGAGTCCAACCCGGTAAGACACGACTTATCGCCACTGGCAGCAGCCACTGGTAACAGGA
TTAGCAGAGCGAGGTATGTAGGCGGTGCTACAGAGTTCTTGAAGTGGTGGCCTAACTACGGCTACACTAG
AAGAACAGTATTTGGTATCTGCGCTCTGCTGAAGCCAGTTACCTTCGGAAAAAGAGTTGGTAGCTCTTGA
TCCGGCAAACAAACCACCGCTGGTAGCGGTGGTTTTTTTGTTTGCAAGCAGCAGATTACGCGCAGAAAAA
AAGGATCTCAAGAAGATCCTTTGATCTTTTCTACGGGGTCTGACGCTCAGTGGAACGAAAACTCACGTTA
AGGGATTTTGGTCATGAGATTATCAAAAAGGATCTTCACCTAGATCCTTTTAAATTAAAAATGAAGTTTT
AAATCAATCTAAAGTATATATGAGTAAACTTGGTCTGACAGTTACCAATGCTTAATCAGTGAGGCACCTA
TCTCAGCGATCTGTCTATTTCGTTCATCCATAGTTGCCTGACTCCCCGTCGTGTAGATAACTACGATACG
GGAGGGCTTACCATCTGGCCCCAGTGCTGCAATGATACCGCGAGACCCACGCTCACCGGCTCCAGATTTA
TCAGCAATAAACCAGCCAGCCGGAAGGGCCGAGCGCAGAAGTGGTCCTGCAACTTTATCCGCCTCCATCC
AGTCTATTAATTGTTGCCGGGAAGCTAGAGTAAGTAGTTCGCCAGTTAATAGTTTGCGCAACGTTGTTGC
CATTGCTACAGGCATCGTGGTGTCACGCTCGTCGTTTGGTATGGCTTCATTCAGCTCCGGTTCCCAACGA
TCAAGGCGAGTTACATGATCCCCCATGTTGTGCAAAAAAGCGGTTAGCTCCTTCGGTCCTCCGATCGTTG
TCAGAAGTAAGTTGGCCGCAGTGTTATCACTCATGGTTATGGCAGCACTGCATAATTCTCTTACTGTCAT
GCCATCCGTAAGATGCTTTTCTGTGACTGGTGAGTACTCAACCAAGTCATTCTGAGAATAGTGTATGCGG
CGACCGAGTTGCTCTTGCCCGGCGTCAATACGGGATAATACCGCGCCACATAGCAGAACTTTAAAAGTGC
TCATCATTGGAAAACGTTCTTCGGGGCGAAAACTCTCAAGGATCTTACCGCTGTTGAGATCCAGTTCGAT
GTAACCCACTCGTGCACCCAACTGATCTTCAGCATCTTTTACTTTCACCAGCGTTTCTGGGTGAGCAAAA
ACAGGAAGGCAAAATGCCGCAAAAAAGGGAATAAGGGCGACACGGAAATGTTGAATACTCATACTCTTCC
TTTTTCAATATTATTGAAGCATTTATCAGGGTTATTGTCTCATGAGCGGATACATATTTGAATGTATTTA
GAAAAATAAACAAATAGGGGTTCCGCGCACATTTCCCCGAAAAGTGCCACCTGACGTCTAAGAAACCATT
ATTATCATGACATTAACCTATAAAAATAGGCGTATCACGAGGCCCTTTCGTCTCGCGCGTTTCGGTGATG
ACGGTGAAAACCTCTGACACATGCAGCTCCCGGAGACGGTCACAGCTTGTCTGTAAGCGGATGCCGGGAG
CAGACAAGCCCGTCAGGGCGCGTCAGCGGGTGTTGGCGGGTGTCGGGGCTGGCTTAACTATGCGGCATCA
GAGCAGATTGTACTGAGAGTGCACCATATGCGGTGTGAAATACCGCACAGATGCGTAAGGAGAAAATACC
GCATCAGGCGCCATTCGCCATTCAGGCTGCGCAACTGTTGGGAAGGGCGATCGGTGCGGGCCTCTTCGCT
ATTACGCCAGCTGGCGAAAGGGGGATGTGCTGCAAGGCGATTAAGTTGGGTAACGCCAGGGTTTTCCCA
Features (pLannotate 1.2.2; 11 found; start..end, strand, type, name):
     50..68      +  promoter       T7 promoter: promoter for bacteriophage T7 RNA polymerase
    445..461     -  protein_bind   lac operator: The lac repressor binds to the lac operator to inhibit transcription in E. coli. This inhibition can be relieved by adding lactose or isopropyl-β-D-thiogalactopyranoside (IPTG). lac repressor encoded by lacI
    469..499     -  promoter       lac promoter: promoter for the E. coli lac operon
    514..535     -  protein_bind   CAP binding site: CAP binding activates transcription in the presence of cAMP. E. coli catabolite activator protein
    548..640     -  CDS            lacI (fragment): lac repressor; lacI; The lac repressor binds to the lac operator to inhibit transcription in E. coli. This inhibition can be relieved by adding lactose or isopropyl-β-D-thiogalactopyranoside (IPTG).
    823..1411    -  rep_origin     ori: high-copy-number ColE1/pMB1/pBR322/pUC origin of replication
   1582..2442    -  CDS            AmpR: β-lactamase; bla; confers resistance to ampicillin, carbenicillin, and related antibiotics
   2443..2547    -  promoter       AmpR promoter: bla
   2642..2677    +  CDS            rop (fragment): Rop protein, which maintains plasmids at low copy number; rop
   2779..2878    +  misc_feature   bom (fragment): basis of mobility region from pBR322
   2884..32      -  CDS            lacZα (fragment) (across the origin): LacZα fragment of β-galactosidase; lacZ fragment
