[The description below was written by a language model from this plasmid's Addgene catalogue record and pLannotate feature annotations shown in this document.]
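Description:
CAA 659 is a small (about 3 kb) high-copy bacterial plasmid built on the pUC57-Simple cloning backbone and used as a DNA template for in vitro transcription of a synthetic model mRNA. It is propagated in E. coli through the pUC-type ColE1/pMB1 origin of replication and selected with ampicillin via the β-lactamase (AmpR) gene and its native promoter. The remaining annotated elements are remnants of the pUC cloning region and its pBR322 ancestry: the lac promoter, operator and CAP binding site, a partial lacZα, and short fragments of lacI, rop and bom. These play no evident role in the construct's intended use.

The payload is a synthetic "CAA repeat mRNA" sequence placed downstream of a bacteriophage T7 promoter. Because pUC vectors carry no T7 promoter of their own, the promoter was included within the insert, immediately 5′ of the desired RNA sequence; the feature table places it near the start of the sequence record, and the unannotated stretch between it and the lac regulatory elements presumably holds the transcribed region, although the insert itself is not annotated. There is no annotated terminator. Instead, the depositor notes that the plasmid is linearised with SspI so that T7 RNA polymerase runs off the end of the template and yields a transcript of defined length. The cloning sites used are not recorded. Although catalogued as a bacterial expression vector, its stated purpose is mRNA production in vitro. The associated study examined how yeast eIF4A promotes recruitment of mRNAs of differing structural complexity. The record does not spell out the exact composition or length of the RNA.
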