Addgene plasmid #108684: CAA 659
Purpose: in vitro mRNA transcription
Depositing lab: Jon Lorsch. Depositing organization: National Institute of Child Health and Human Development (NICHD). Publication: Yeast eIF4A enhances recruitment of mRNAs regardless of their structural complexity. Yourik P, Aitken CE, Zhou F, Gupta N, Hinnebusch AG, Lorsch JR. Elife. 2017 Nov 30;6. doi: 10.7554/eLife.31476. PubMed 29192585.
Backbone
  Vector backbone: pUC57-Simple
  Vector type: Bacterial Expression
Growth in bacteria
  Bacterial resistance: Ampicillin, 100 μg/mL
  Growth temperature: 37°C
  Growth strain: DH5alpha
  Copy number: High Copy
Gene/Insert
  Gene/Insert name: CAA repeat mRNA
  Species: Synthetic
  Promoter: T7
  Cloning method: Restriction Enzyme; 5′ cloning site unknown (unknown if destroyed); 3′ cloning site unknown (unknown if destroyed)
  Sequencing primers: 5′ M13
Terms and licenses: Academic/Nonprofit Terms; Industry Terms: Not Available to Industry
Depositor comments: pUC plasmids do not have a T7 promoter, therefore it was included in the plasmid insert during cloning, 5' to the desired RNA sequence. For In vitro transcription, the plasmid was cut with SspI-HF for the transcription to run off.
How to cite: CAA 659 was a gift from Jon Lorsch (Addgene plasmid # 108684 ; http://n2t.net/addgene:108684 ; RRID:Addgene_108684)
