>Addgene plasmid #108684 | CAA 659 | depositor partial sequence | sequence record 204933 | Resulting RNA sequence (5'-3') made by T7 RNA Polymerase run-off transcription
GGAAACAACAACAACAACAACAACAACAACAACAACAACAACAAGAAUUGCCAUCUUGGCAAUUCCAACA
ACAACAACAAAAAAUGAGAGAACAACAACAACAACAACAACAACAACAACAACAACAACAACAACAACAA
CAACAACAACAACAACAACAACAACAACAACAACAACAACAACAACAACAACAACAACAACAACAACAAC
AACAACAACAACAACAACAACAACAACAACAACAACAACAACAACAACAACAACAACAAAU
