>Addgene plasmid #108684 | CAA 659 | addgene partial sequence | sequence record 214519 | pUC-3 5'-GCCATTCGCCATTCAGGCTGCGCAACTGTT-3'
CTCTTCGCTATTACGCCAGCTGGCGAAAGGGGGATGTGCTGCAAGGCGATTAAGTTGGGTAACGCCAGGG
TTTTCCCAGTCACGACGTTGTAAAACGACGGCCAGTGAATTCGGTAACACGCATATGTAATACGACTCAC
TATAGGAAACAACAACAACAACAACAACAACAACAACAACAACAACAAGAATTGCCATCTTGGCAATTCC
AACAACAACAACAAAAAATGAGAGAACAACAACAACAACAACAACAACAACAACAACAACAACAACAACA
ACAACAACAACAACAACAACAACAACAA
