>Addgene plasmid #108684 | CAA 659 | addgene partial sequence | sequence record 214520 | L4440 5'-AGCGAGTCAGTGAGCGAG-3'
CGCGCGTTGGCCGATTCATTAATGCAGCTGGCACGACAGGTTTCCCGACTGGAAAGCGGGCAGTGAGCGC
AACGCAATTAATGTGAGTTAGCTCACTCATTAGGCACCCCAGGCTTTACACTTTATGCTTCCGGCTCGTA
TGTTGTGTGGAATTGTGAGCGGATAACAATTTCACACAGGAAACAGCTATGACCATGATTACGCCAAGCT
TAATATTTGTTGTTGTTGTTGTTGTTGTTGTTGTTCAACAACAACAACAACAACAACAAGCTTAATATTT
GTTGTTGTTGTTGTTGTTGTTGTTGTTGTTGTTGTTGTTGTTGTTGTTGTTGTTGTTGTTGTT
